Addgene plasmid #127040: pJUMP19-L3S1P32_T
Purpose: Basic Part T- Terminator; L3S1P32; synthetic terminator
Depositing lab: Chris French. Depositing organization: University of Edinburgh. Publication: Joint universal modular plasmids (JUMP): a flexible vector platform for synthetic biology. Valenzuela-Ortega M, French C. Synth Biol (Oxf). 2021 Feb 2;6(1):ysab003. doi: 10.1093/synbio/ysab003. eCollection 2021. PubMed 33623824.
Backbone
  Vector backbone: pJUMP19-Tac
  Backbone manufacturer: Backbone derived from SEVA.
  Vector type: Bacterial Expression, Synthetic Biology
Growth in bacteria
  Bacterial resistance: Ampicillin, 100 μg/mL
  Growth temperature: 37°C
  Growth strain: JM109
  Copy number: Low Copy
Gene/Insert
  Gene/Insert name: Part L3S1P32_T
  Species: Synthetic
  Mutation: None
  Cloning method: Restriction Enzyme; 5′ cloning site Unknown (unknown if destroyed)
Terms and licenses: Academic/Nonprofit Terms; Industry Terms: Not Available to Industry
Depositor comments: Part sub-domesticated from EcoFlex MoClo toolkit (PMID: 27096716) Please visit https://www.biorxiv.org/content/10.1101/799585v1 for bioRxiv preprint.
How to cite: pJUMP19-L3S1P32_T was a gift from Chris French (Addgene plasmid # 127040 ; http://n2t.net/addgene:127040 ; RRID:Addgene_127040)
