[The description below was written by a language model from this plasmid's Addgene catalogue record and pLannotate feature annotations shown in this document.]
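Description:
pJUMP19-L3S1P32_T is a basic-part ("level 0"-style) plasmid from the Joint Universal Modular Plasmids (JUMP) synthetic-biology platform, whose backbones derive from the SEVA vector architecture. It stores a single standardised part, the synthetic transcription terminator L3S1P32, in the terminator ("T") position class. The depositor notes that the part was sub-domesticated from the EcoFlex MoClo toolkit. The plasmid is propagated in E. coli under ampicillin selection, conferred by a TEM-type bla gene with its own promoter. Replication relies on a ColE1/pMB1-family origin accompanied by rop, bom and an mbeC fragment. This pBR322-like arrangement fits the catalogue's low-copy designation, even though the annotation software gives the origin a generic high-copy label. An incP oriT is also present, which in SEVA-type vectors allows conjugative mobilisation when transfer functions are supplied in trans.

The feature table does not annotate the terminator itself. It presumably lies in the roughly 100 bp interval between the BioBrick prefix and suffix, which flank the cloning site, although the record does not state this explicitly. Upstream of this site is a fragment of the constitutive J23119 promoter. Downstream are a T7 gene 10 ribosome binding site and a GFP coding sequence (matched as yEGFP), followed by the lambda t0 terminator. The record does not state what this downstream reporter is for, so its role should not be assumed. Additional fd and rrnB T1 terminators insulate the backbone modules. The plasmid serves as a source of the L3S1P32 terminator for modular assembly of bacterial transcription units within the JUMP system.
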