Features (pLannotate 1.2.2; 15 found; start..end, strand, type, name):
     13..37      +  promoter       J23119(SpeI) promoter (fragment): bacterial promoter (Registry of Standard Biological Parts BBa J23119) modified to end with an SpeI site
    101..122     +  misc_feature   BioBrick prefix: BioBrick prefix for parts that do not start with "ATG"
    232..252     +  misc_feature   BioBrick suffix: universal suffix for all parts
    280..300     +  RBS            RBS: efficient ribosome binding site from bacteriophage T7 gene 10 (Olins and Rangwala, 1989)
    308..1027    +  CDS            yEGFP: yEGFP is a fluorescent protein published in 1997.
   1067..1161    +  terminator     lambda t0 terminator: transcription terminator from phage lambda
   1234..1325    +  promoter       AmpR promoter: bla
   1326..2183    +  CDS            bla: BLAT_ECOLX - Experimental evidence at protein level: Swiss-Prot protein existence level 1. TEM-type are the most prevalent beta-lactamases in enterobacteria; they hydrolyze the beta-lactam bond in susceptible beta-lactam antibiotics, thus conferring resistance to penicillins and cephalosporins. TEM-3 and TEM-4 are capable of hydrolyzing cefotaxime and ceftazidime. TEM-5 is capable of hydrolyzing ceftazidime. TEM-6 is capable of hydrolyzing ceftazidime and aztreonam. TEM-8/CAZ-2, TEM- 16/CAZ-7 and TEM-24/CAZ-6 are markedly active against ceftazidime. IRT- 4 shows resistance to beta-lactamase in
   2190..2229    +  terminator     fd terminator: central terminator from bacteriophage fd (Otsuka and Kunisawa, 1982)
   2376..2484    +  oriT           oriT: incP origin of transfer
   2520..3108    +  rep_origin     ori: high-copy-number ColE1/pMB1/pBR322/pUC origin of replication
   3294..3434    -  misc_feature   bom: basis of mobility region from pBR322
   3536..3727    -  CDS            rop: Rop protein, which maintains plasmids at low copy number; rop
   3768..3878    +  CDS            mbeC (fragment): MBEC_ECOLX - Experimental evidence at protein level: Swiss-Prot protein existence level 1. Required for efficient mobilization of ColE1 plasmid and is thus essential to promote the specific transfer of the plasmid during conjugation. Probably functions by inducing DNA bending, helping the MbeA relaxase to melt the DNA around the nic site and cleave the phosphodiester bond. Binds specifically double-stranded DNA (dsDNA) containing the ColE1 oriT but does not recognize the inverted repeat (IR). From Escherichia coli.
   3907..3993    -  terminator     rrnB T1 terminator: Escherichia coli rrnB; transcription terminator T1 from the E. coli rrnB gene
>Addgene plasmid #127040 | pJUMP19-L3S1P32_T | addgene full sequence | sequence record 248456 | Addgene NGS Result
TTAATTAAGGAGTTGACGGCTAGCTCAGTCCTAGGTACAGTGCTAGCGTACTTAACTTCTGACTGAGTTG
CACGCTTAACTTCTGACTGAGTTGCACGCTGAATTCGCGGCCGCTTCTAGAGGGTCTGCGATGTTTGGTC
TCTGCTTTCGAGACGAACAATAAGGCCTCCCAAATCGGGGGGCCTTTTTATTTTTCAACAAAATGTTCGC
TTGAGACCTTTCATCGCGACCTACTAGTAGCGGCCGCTGCAGGGAGTAACTTCTGACTGAGTTGCATACT
TGTTTAACTTTAAGAAGGAGATATACAATGGTAGCCCGTAAAGGAGAAGAACTTTTCACTGGAGTTGTCC
CAATTCTTGTTGAATTAGATGGTGATGTTAATGGGCACAAATTTTCTGTCAGTGGAGAGGGTGAAGGTGA
TGCAACATACGGAAAACTTACCCTTAAATTTATTTGCACTACTGGAAAACTACCTGTTCCATGGCCAACA
CTTGTCACTACTTTCGGTTATGGTGTTCAATGCTTTGCGAGATACCCAGATCATATGAAACAGCATGACT
TTTTCAAGAGTGCCATGCCCGAAGGTTATGTACAGGAAAGAACTATATTTTTCAAAGATGACGGGAACTA
CAAGACACGTGCTGAAGTCAAGTTTGAAGGTGATACCCTTGTTAATAGAATCGAGTTAAAAGGTATTGAT
TTTAAAGAAGATGGAAACATTCTTGGACACAAATTGGAATACAACTATAACTCACACAATGTATACATCA
TGGCAGACAAACAAAAGAATGGAATCAAAGTTAACTTCAAAATTAGACACAACATTGAAGATGGAAGCGT
TCAACTAGCAGACCATTATCAACAAAATACTCCAATTGGCGATGGCCCTGTCCTTTTACCAGACAACCAT
TACCTGTCCACACAATCTGCCCTTTCGAAAGATCCCAACGAAAAGAGAGATCACATGGTCCTTCTTGAGT
TTGTAACAGCTGCTGGGATTACACATGGCATGGATGAACTATACAAAGGTTCGTAACTTCTGACTGAGTT
GCACGCTCTAGTCTTGGACTCCTGTTGATAGATCCAGTAATGACCTCAGAACTCCATCTGGATTTGTTCA
GAACGCTCGGTTGCCGCCGGGCGTTTTTTATTGGTGAGAATCCAGGGGTCCCCAATAATTACGATTTAAA
TTAGTAGCCCGCCTAATGAGCGGGCTTTTTTTTAATTCCCCTATTTGTTTATTTTTCTAAATACATTCAA
ATATGTATCCGCTCATGAGACAATAACCCTGATAAATGCTTCAATAATATTGAAAAAGGAAGAGTATGAG
CATTCAGCATTTTCGTGTGGCGCTGATTCCGTTTTTTGCGGCGTTTTGCCTGCCGGTGTTTGCGCATCCG
GAAACCCTGGTGAAAGTGAAAGATGCGGAAGATCAACTGGGTGCGCGCGTGGGCTATATTGAACTGGATC
TGAACAGCGGCAAAATTCTGGAATCTTTTCGTCCGGAAGAACGTTTTCCGATGATGAGCACCTTTAAAGT
GCTGCTGTGCGGTGCGGTTCTGAGCCGTGTGGATGCGGGCCAGGAACAACTGGGCCGTCGTATTCATTAT
AGCCAGAACGATCTGGTGGAATATAGCCCGGTGACCGAAAAACATCTGACCGATGGCATGACCGTGCGTG
AACTGTGCAGCGCGGCGATTACCATGAGCGATAACACCGCGGCGAACCTGCTGCTGACGACCATTGGCGG
TCCGAAAGAACTGACCGCGTTTCTGCATAACATGGGCGATCATGTGACCCGTCTGGATCGTTGGGAACCG
GAACTGAACGAAGCGATTCCGAACGATGAACGTGATACCACCATGCCGGCAGCAATGGCGACCACCCTGC
GTAAACTGCTGACGGGTGAGCTGCTGACCCTGGCAAGCCGCCAGCAACTGATTGATTGGATGGAAGCGGA
TAAAGTGGCGGGTCCGCTGCTGCGTAGCGCGCTGCCGGCTGGCTGGTTTATTGCGGATAAAAGCGGTGCG
GGCGAACGTGGCAGCCGTGGCATTATTGCGGCGCTGGGCCCGGATGGTAAACCGAGCCGTATTGTGGTGA
TTTATACCACCGGCAGCCAGGCGACGATGGATGAACGTAACCGTCAGATTGCGGAAATTGGCGCGAGCCT
GATTAAACATTGGTAAACCGATACAATTAAAGGCTCCTTTTGGAGCCTTTTTTTTTGGACGACCCTTGTC
CTTTTCCGCTGCATAACCCTGCTTCGGGGTCATTATAGCGATTTTTTCGGTATATCCATCCTTTTTCGCA
CGATATACAGGATTTTGCCAAAGGGTTCGTGTAGACTTTCCTTGGTGTATCCAACGGCGTCAGCCGGGCA
GGATAGGTGAAGTAGGCCCACCCGCGAGCGGGTGTTCCTTCTTCACTGTCCCTTATTCGCACCTGGCGGT
GCTCAACGGGAATCCTGCTCTGCGAGGCTGGCCGTAGGCCGGCCCCGTAGAAAAGATCAAAGGATCTTCT
TGAGATCCTTTTTTTCTGCGCGTAATCTGCTGCTTGCAAACAAAAAAACCACCGCTACCAGCGGTGGTTT
GTTTGCCGGATCAAGAGCTACCAACTCTTTTTCCGAAGGTAACTGGCTTCAGCAGAGCGCAGATACCAAA
TACTGTCCTTCTAGTGTAGCCGTAGTTAGGCCACCACTTCAAGAACTCTGTAGCACCGCCTACATACCTC
GCTCTGCTAATCCTGTTACCAGTGGCTGCTGCCAGTGGCGATAAGTCGTGTCTTACCGGGTTGGACTCAA
GACGATAGTTACCGGATAAGGCGCAGCGGTCGGGCTGAACGGGGGGTTCGTGCACACAGCCCAGCTTGGA
GCGAACGACCTACACCGAACTGAGATACCTACAGCGTGAGCTATGAGAAAGCGCCACGCTTCCCGAAGGG
AGAAAGGCGGACAGGTATCCGGTAAGCGGCAGGGTCGGAACAGGAGAGCGCACGAGGGAGCTTCCAGGGG
GAAACGCCTGGTATCTTTATAGTCCTGTCGGGTTTCGCCACCTCTGACTTGAGCGTCGATTTTTGTGATG
CTCGTCAGGGGGGCGGAGCCTATGGAAAAACGCCAGCAACGCGGCCTTTTTACGGTTCCTGGCCTTTTGC
TGGCCTTTTGCTCACATGTTCTTTCCTGCGTTATCCCCTGATTCTGTGGATAACCGTATTACCGCCTTTG
AGTGAGCTGATACCGCTCGCCGCAGCCGAACGACCGAGCGCAGCGAGTCAGTGAGCGAGGAAGCGGAAGA
GCGCCTGATGCGGTATTTTCTCCTTACGCATCTGTGCGGTATTTCACACCGCATATGGTGCACTCTCAGT
ACAATCTGCTCTGATGCCGCATAGTTAAGCCAGTATACACTCCGCTATCGCTACGTGACTGGGTCATGGC
TGCGCCCCGACACCCGCCAACACCCGCTGACGCGCCCTGACGGGCTTGTCTGCTCCCGGCATCCGCTTAC
AGACAAGCTGTGACAGTCTCCGGGAGCTGCATGTGTCAGAGGTTTTCACCGTCATCACCGAAACGCGCGA
GGCAGCTGCGGTAAAGCTCATCAGCGTGGTCGTGCAGCGATTCACAGATGTCTGCCTGTTCATCCGCGTC
CAGCTCGTTGAGTTTCTCCAGAAGCGTTAATGTCTGGCTTCTGATAAAGCGGGCCATGTTAAGGGCGGTT
TTTTCCTGTTTGGTCACTGATGCCTCCGTGTAAGGGGGATTTCTGTTCATGGGGGTAATGATACCGATGA
AACGAGAGAGGATGCTCACGATACGGGTTACTGATGATGAACATGCCCGGTTACTGGAACGTTGTGAGGG
TAAACAACTGGCGGTATGGATGCGGCGGGGGCGCGCCCAGCTGTCTAGGGCGGCGGATTTGTCCTACTCA
GGAGAGCGTTCACCGACAAACAACAGATAAAACGAAAGGCCCAGTCTTTCGACTGAGCCTTTCGTTTTAT
TTGATGCCT
